Addgene plasmid #43541: III-CAAG
Depositing lab: Chad Cowan & Kiran Musunuru. Depositing organization: Harvard University. Publication: A TALEN Genome-Editing System for Generating Human Stem Cell-Based Disease Models. Ding Q, Lee YK, Schaefer EA, Peters DT, Veres A, Kim K, Kuperwasser N, Motola DL, Meissner TB, Hendriks WT, Trevisan M, Gupta RM, Moisan A, Banks E, Friesen M, Schinzel RT, Xia F, Tang A, Xia Y, Figueroa E, Wann A, Ahfeldt T, Daheron L, Zhang F, Rubin LL, Peng LF, Chung RT, Musunuru K, Cowan CA. Cell Stem Cell. 2012 Dec 12. pii: S1934-5909(12)00645-5. doi: 10.1016/j.stem.2012.11.011. PubMed 23246482.
Backbone
  Vector backbone: pCRII-TOPO
  Backbone manufacturer: Invitrogen
  Backbone size w/o insert (bp): 3973
  Vector type: Bacterial Cloning
Growth in bacteria
  Bacterial resistance: Ampicillin and Kanamycin, 100 & 50 μg/mL
  Growth temperature: 37°C
  Growth strain: Top10
  Copy number: High Copy
Gene/Insert
  Gene/Insert name: III-CAAG
  Species: Synthetic
  Insert size (bp): 426
  Cloning method: TOPO Cloning
  Sequencing primers: 5′ T7; 3′ M13-rev
Terms and licenses: Academic/Nonprofit Terms; Industry Terms: Not Available to Industry
How to cite: III-CAAG was a gift from Chad Cowan & Kiran Musunuru (Addgene plasmid # 43541 ; http://n2t.net/addgene:43541 ; RRID:Addgene_43541)
