[The description below was written by a language model from this plasmid's Addgene catalogue record.]
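Description:
III-CAAG is a bacterial cloning plasmid built on the commercial pCRII-TOPO backbone (about 4 kb without insert), into which a 426 bp synthetic fragment was introduced by TOPO cloning. It is maintained at high copy number in E. coli and is selectable with both ampicillin and kanamycin, reflecting the two resistance markers carried by this backbone. The insert can be read from the flanking T7 and M13 reverse primer sites. No feature table accompanies the record, so the exact positions and orientation of backbone elements and of the insert are not documented here.

The insert is described only by its name and as synthetic. The associated publication reports a TALEN genome-editing system for generating human stem cell-based disease models, and the plasmid appears to be one component of that assembly kit. The name suggests a pre-assembled module of TAL effector repeats recognising the four-base sequence CAAG and intended for the third position in a hierarchical assembly, and a 426 bp insert is consistent with roughly four repeats of about 34 amino acids each. This reading is an inference from the name and size, as the record does not state it. The plasmid has no eukaryotic promoter or expression function listed. It serves as a storage and source vector from which the repeat module would be taken for assembly with other modules into a full-length TALE DNA-binding array fused to a nuclease in a separate destination vector.
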