>Addgene plasmid #43541 | III-CAAG | depositor partial sequence | sequence record 58806 | III-CAAG sequence 426 bps
CGTCTCGGCTCACCCCAGAGCAGGTCGTGGCGATCGCAAGCCACGACGGAGGAAAGCAAGCCTTGGAAAC
AGTACAGAGGCTGTTGCCTGTGCTGTGCCAAGCGCACGGACTGACCCCAGAGCAGGTCGTGGCAATCGCC
TCCAACATTGGCGGGAAACAGGCACTCGAGACTGTCCAGCGCCTGCTTCCCGTGCTGTGCCAAGCGCACG
GCCTCACCCCAGAGCAGGTCGTGGCAATCGCCTCCAACATTGGCGGGAAACAGGCACTCGAGACTGTCCA
GCGCCTGCTTCCCGTGCTGTGCCAAGCGCACGGATTAACCCCAGAGCAGGTCGTGGCAATCGCGAGCAAT
AACGGCGGAAAACAGGCTTTGGAAACGGTGCAGAGGCTCCTTCCAGTGCTGTGCCAAGCGCACGGACTCA
GAGACG
