>Addgene plasmid #43541 | III-CAAG | addgene partial sequence | sequence record 60943 | M13-F20 5'-TGTAAAACGACGGCCAGT-3'
CTATAGGGCGAATTGGGCCCTCTAGATGCATGCTCGAGCGGCCGCCAGTGTGATGGATATCTGCAGAATT
CGCCCTTGATGCCGTCCTAGCGCGTCTCGGCTCACCCCAGAGCAGGTCGTGGCGATCGCAAGCCACGACG
GAGGAAAGCAAGCCTTGGAAACAGTACAGAGGCTGTTGCCTGTGCTGTGCCAAGCGCACGGACTGACCCC
AGAGCAGGTCGTGGCAATCGCCTCCAACATTGGCGGGAAACAGGCACTCGAGACTGTCCAGCGCCTGCTT
CCCGTGCTGTGCCAAGCGCACGGCCTCACCCCAGAGCAGGTCGTGGCAATCGCCTCCAACATTGGCGGGA
AACAGGCACTCGAGACTGTCCAGCGCCTGCTTCCCGTGCTGTGCCAAGCGCACGGATTAACCCCAGAGCA
GGTCGTGGCAATCGCGAGCAATAACGGCGGAAAACAGGCTTTGGAAACGGTGCAGAGGCTCCTTCCAGTG
CTGTGCCAAGCGCACGGACTCAGAGACGTGGGCACAGGAAAGATACTTAAGGGCGAATTCCAGCACACTG
GCGGCCGTTACTAGTGGATCCGAGCTCGGTACCAAGCTTGATGCATAGCTTGAGTATTCTATAGTGTCAC
CTAAATAGCTTGGCGTAATCATGGTCATAGCTGTTTCCTGTGTGAAATTGTTATCCGCTCACAATTCCAC
ACAACATACGAGCCGGAAGCATAAAGTGTAAAGCCTGGGGTGCCTAATGAGTGAGCTAACTCACATTAAT
TGCGTTGCGCTCACTGCCCGCTTTCCAGTCGGGAAACCTGTCGTGCCAGCTGCATTAATGAATCGGCCAA
CGCGCGGGGAGAGGCGGTTTGCGTATTGGGCGCTCTTCCGCTTCCT
